Addgene plasmid #45771: hE-cadherin/α-catenin fusion-pcDNA3
Depositing lab: Barry Gumbiner. Depositing organization: Memorial Sloan-Kettering Cancer Center. Publication: E-cadherin suppresses cellular transformation by inhibiting beta-catenin signaling in an adhesion-independent manner. Gottardi CJ, Wong E, Gumbiner BM. J Cell Biol. 2001 May 28;153(5):1049-60. 10.1083/jcb.153.5.1049 PubMed 11381089.
Backbone
  Vector backbone: pcDNA3
  Backbone manufacturer: Invitrogen
  Backbone size w/o insert (bp): 5446
  Total vector size (bp): 10000
  Vector type: Mammalian Expression
  Selectable markers: Neomycin (select with G418)
Growth in bacteria
  Bacterial resistance: Ampicillin, 100 μg/mL
  Growth temperature: 37°C
  Growth strain: DH5alpha
  Copy number: High Copy
Gene/Insert
  Gene/Insert name: hE-cadherin/Xe α-catenin fusion (alt names: human E-cadherin; Xenopus α-catenin)
  Species: H. sapiens (human), X. laevis (frog)
  Insert size (bp): 4600
  Mutation: Human E-cadherin (aa 1-801) fused to Xenopus α-catenin (aa 201-end)
  GenBank ID: NM_004360.3; NP_004351.1 NM_001090631.1; NP_001084100.1
  Entrez Gene: CDH1 (a.k.a. Arc-1, BCDS1, CD324, CDHE, ECAD, LCAM, UVO); ctnna1 (a.k.a. cap102, catna1)
  Promoter: CMV
  Cloning method: Restriction Enzyme; 5′ cloning site Unknown (unknown if destroyed); 3′ cloning site XbaI (not destroyed)
  Sequencing primers: 5′ CMV-F; T7; 3′ BGH-rev; Sp6
Resource information
  A portion of this plasmid was derived from a plasmid made by: Human E-cadherin partial cDNA provided by David Rimm (Yale University, New Haven, CT)
Terms and licenses: Academic/Nonprofit Terms; Industry Terms: Not Available to Industry
Depositor comments: For this E-cadherin–α-catenin fusion construct that lacks the β-catenin binding domain in both E-cadherin and α-catenin, cDNA encoding the membrane proximal region of the cadherin cytoplasmic domain was amplified between nucleotides 1760 and 2530 using 5′ (5′-TGAGCACGTGAAGAACAGCACGTACAC-3′) and 3′ (5′-CCCTGGCCATTTCCAATTTCATCGGGA-3′) oligonucleotide primers, and the resultant 770-bp fragment was cloned into a Xenopus α-catenin cDNA such that amino acid 809 in E-cadherin was fused in frame with amino acid 201 in α-catenin (E-cad-DEIGN/GHRDQ-α-catenin). This fusion region was further subcloned into the E-cad/pcDNA3 plasmid (Addgene plasmid 45769) to make the E-cadherin–α-catenin cDNA.
How to cite: hE-cadherin/α-catenin fusion-pcDNA3 was a gift from Barry Gumbiner (Addgene plasmid # 45771 ; http://n2t.net/addgene:45771 ; RRID:Addgene_45771)
