[The description below was written by a language model from this plasmid's Addgene catalogue record.]
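Description:
hE-cadherin/α-catenin fusion-pcDNA3 is a mammalian expression plasmid built on the Invitrogen pcDNA3 backbone (about 5.4 kb), carrying an insert of roughly 4.6 kb for a total of about 10 kb. It is maintained in E. coli as a high-copy plasmid under ampicillin selection. A neomycin resistance marker allows G418 selection of stably transfected mammalian cells. The CMV promoter drives strong constitutive expression of the insert. The listed sequencing primers (CMV-F and T7 upstream, BGH-rev and Sp6 downstream) match the standard pcDNA3 layout, in which phage promoters flank the cloning site and a BGH polyadenylation signal follows it. The 3′ cloning site is XbaI, and the 5′ site is not recorded.

The payload is a chimeric open reading frame that joins human E-cadherin (CDH1) in frame to Xenopus laevis α-catenin from residue 201 to the C-terminus. The cadherin portion comprises the extracellular and transmembrane regions plus the membrane-proximal part of the cytoplasmic tail. The record is slightly inconsistent about the junction: the mutation field gives E-cadherin residues 1–801, while the depositor comments place the fusion at residue 809. By design, the chimera lacks the β-catenin binding domain of both partners, so the cadherin is coupled directly to α-catenin without needing β-catenin as a bridge. The fusion region was assembled by PCR and then subcloned into a related full-length E-cadherin pcDNA3 plasmid.

In line with the associated publication on E-cadherin suppression of β-catenin signalling, the construct is suited to separating the adhesive function of cadherin from its ability to bind and sequester β-catenin in transfected cells. No epitope tag or reporter is recorded.
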