>Addgene plasmid #45771 | hE-cadherin/α-catenin fusion-pcDNA3 | addgene partial sequence | sequence record 64761 | BGH-Rev 5'-TAGAAGGCACAGTCGAGG-3'
CTAGCATTTAGGTGACACTATAGAATAGGGCCCTCTAGAGGCTCGAGAGGATTTTTGACTGTAACAACTT
AATATATAACTTGATTTAAATGCTTTCCATTGCTTTAAATTCACTTAGAGCCTGCACTGGGTTGACATGT
TTTTTCTGAGAAGCACGCTTTATCTTAGTTTGGGTCTCATCTTGCTTCTCTCTCTTAACAAGTGGTTTCT
TTTCTGGAGCTTTCATTTTCCATGACACTGCAGGCAGATTCAGAGATGCCATTCCTTGTGACTTCTGGTA
TTTCGTAGAAGCTACATAGGAGGCTTTTACGGTCTGAACAACGGCATTCATCAGATTTTTCGCGGCTTGT
ATCAGGGACATGGCACTGTCAACCCCAGACACAACAAGCTCGCCGCCAAGATTCTGAACTTCTGCCTTTA
CTTTACTACATATATTTAACTGATGGCAGTACAAGGCAATTCTCTGAAGATATGCTAAAAGATCTTGCTT
ACAAGTTGAATCAGGGCAGTGATCTGCAATAGTACGTCCTAATTTATCCATTCGTGACCCCGCTTCTGCA
ATTTTCTTAGCTGCGCTAATTACATCTGAAGTGTTTTTCAGTGGCCCCTTCCCTCTAGTAAAGTCAGTCA
TTTCCATCATTATCATACACATCTGTTTAGCCAAAACAATGAGGTCGTTTCCATTGTCATCCCATTTCGA
CACCTCAGCATCCAGTTTGCTTTTTTCTTCCTGGAAGCTAGCCACTTGTTCTGCAATTTTTGCCTTTTGT
TCCTGAGGAAGCTGAGCCATGATTGCTCTTGCACTCTGTCCAGCAATAAGCTGGTCATCCTCTGTCTGGA
CACTTGTTCTGCTTCTCACATCAAAGTCTTCAGTTTCAAAATCAGAATCATCTAGTTCTTCTGGAGTTCT
GATCATCAGCACAGCTTTTCGGATGTCCCGTACACCATCATATACTAGTCGAGAAGCATCAATAAATTCA
TTTTCATCCATGGTCTGA
