>Addgene plasmid #45771 | hE-cadherin/α-catenin fusion-pcDNA3 | addgene partial sequence | sequence record 64951 | T7 5'-TAATACGACTCACTATAGGG-3'
ATCGAATTCCGGAAGCACCTGTGAGCTTGCGGAAGTCAGTTCAGACTCCAGCCCGCTCCAGCCCGGCCCG
ACCCGACCGCACCCGGCGCCTGCCCTCGCTCGGCGTCCCCGGCCAGCCATGGGCCCTTGGAGCCGCAGCC
TCTCGGCGCTGCTGCTGCTGCTGCAGGTCTCCTCTTGGCTCTGCCAGGAGCCGGAGCCCTGCCACCCTGG
CTTTGACGCCGAGAGCTACACGTTCACGGTGCCCCGGCGCCACCTGGAGAGAGGCCGCGTCCTGGGCAGA
GTGAATTTTGAAGATTGCACCGGTCGACAAAGGACAGCCTATTTTTCCCTCGACACCCGATTCAAAGTGG
GCACAGATGGTGTGATTACAGTCAAAAGGCCTCTACGGTTTCATAACCCACAGATCCATTTCTTGGTCTA
CGCCTGGGACTCCACCTACAGAAAGTTTTCCACCAAAGTCACGCTGAATACAGTGGGGCACCACCACCGC
CCCCCGCCCCATCAGGCCTCCGTTTCTGGAATCCAAGCAGAATTGCTCACATTTCCCAACTCCTCTCCTG
GCCTCAGAAGACAGAAGAGAGACTGGGTTATTCCTCCCATCAGCTGCCCAGAAAATGAAAAAGGCCCATT
TCCTAAAAACCTGGTTCAGATCAAATCCAACAAAGACAAAGAAGGCAAGGTTTTCTACAGCATCACTGGC
CAAGGAGCTGACACACCCCCTGTTGGTGTCTTTATTATTGAAAGAGAAACAGGATGGCTGAAGGTGACAG
AGCCTCTGGATAGAGAACGCATTGCCACATACACTCTCTTCTCTCACGCTGTGTCATCCAACGGGAATGC
AGTTGAGGATCCAATGGAGATTTTGATCACGGTAACCGATCAGAATGACAACAAGCCCGAATTCACCCAG
GAGGTCTTTAAGGGGTCTGTCATGGAAGGTGCTCTTCCAGGAACCTCTGTGATGGAGGTCACAGCCACAG
ACGCGGACGATGATGTGAACACCTACAATGCCGCCATC
