>Addgene plasmid #45771 | hE-cadherin/α-catenin fusion-pcDNA3 | addgene partial sequence | sequence record 65315 | hE-cad-F1 5'-GGTCAAAGAGCCCTTACTGC-3'
CCCGGGACAACGTTTATTACTATGATGAAGAAGGAGGCGGAGAAGAGGACCAGGACTTTGACTTGAGCCA
GCTGCACAGGGGCCTGGACGCTCGGCCTGAAGTGACTCGTAACGACGTTGCACCAACCCTCATGAGTGTC
CCCCGGTATCTTCCCCGCCCTGCCAATCCCGATGAAATTGGAAATGGCCACAGAGATCAGATGGCTGCAG
CTCGTGGTATTCTTCAGAAGAGCATTCCTATTCTTTACACTGCTTCACAGGCATGTCTGCAGCATCCCGA
TGTAGCTGCATACAAAGCTAATAGGGACTTGGTATATAAACAACTTCAACAAGCTGTCAGTGGCATTTCA
AATGCAGCCCAAGCTACATCGTCTGAAGAAAGTGCTCAACAACAAGGAGGTGGAGAACTTGCTGTTGCCC
TAAATAATTTTGATAAACAAATCATTGTGGATCCTCTTGGCTTTAGTGAAGAAAGATTTAGACCTTCACT
AGAGGAGCGTTTAGAAAGCATCATTAGTGGAGCAGCCCTAATGGCAGATTCTTCTTGCACACGAGATGAT
CGCCGGGAACGTATTGTTGCTGAATGCAACTCTGTGAGACAAGCTCTACAAGATCTCCTTTCTGAATACA
TGGGAAATACTGGCCGCAAGGAACGTGGTGATGCTCTAAATTCAGCAATCGACAAAATGACAAGGAAAAC
CAGAGACTTGCGTAGACAGTTGAGAAAGGCTGTTATGGACCATGTTTCTGACTCTTTCTTGGAGACCAAT
GTACCACTACTTGTGTTGATTGAGGCTGCAAAGAATGGAAATGAAAAAGAAGTTAAAGAGTATGCACAAG
TATTTCGTGAACATGCCAATAAACTGATTGAGGTAGCCAATTTGGCCTGTTCCATATCCAACAACGAAGA
AGGTGTAAAACTAGTCCGTATATCTGCTGGACAGCTTGAATCTCTTTGCCCACAGGTTATAAATGCAGCT
TTGGCCTTGGCAGCTAAGCCGAATAGTAAAATGGC
